Addgene plasmid #66164: FoxO1 KA
Purpose: Expresses FoxO1 with three Lys residues surrounding Ser-253 that are known to be sites of acetylation were replaced by alanine residues.
Depositing lab: Ronald Kahn. Depositing organization: Joslin Diabetes Center. Publication: SIRT2 regulates adipocyte differentiation through FoxO1 acetylation/deacetylation. Jing E, Gesta S, Kahn CR. Cell Metab. 2007 Aug . 6(2):105-14. 10.1016/j.cmet.2007.07.003 PubMed 17681146.
Backbone
  Vector backbone: pBabe bleo
  Vector type: Mammalian Expression, Retroviral
  Selectable markers: Zeocin
Growth in bacteria
  Bacterial resistance: Ampicillin, 100 μg/mL
  Growth temperature: 37°C
  Growth strain: DH5alpha
  Copy number: Unknown
Gene/Insert
  Gene/Insert name: FoxO1 KA (alt name: FKHR)
  Species: M. musculus (mouse)
  Mutation: K242A, K245A and K262A
  Entrez Gene: Foxo1 (a.k.a. Afxh, FKHR, Fkhr1, Foxo1a)
  Cloning method: Unknown
  Sequencing primers: 5′ pBABE5; 3′ pBABE3
Terms and licenses: Academic/Nonprofit Terms; Industry Terms: Not Available to Industry
How to cite: FoxO1 KA was a gift from Ronald Kahn (Addgene plasmid # 66164 ; http://n2t.net/addgene:66164 ; RRID:Addgene_66164)
