[The description below was written by a language model from this plasmid's Addgene catalogue record.]
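Description:
FoxO1 KA is a retroviral mammalian expression plasmid built on the pBabe bleo backbone, carrying a mutant form of mouse Foxo1 (also known as FKHR). It is propagated in E. coli under ampicillin selection, and transduced or transfected mammalian cells can be selected with Zeocin through the backbone's bleomycin-family resistance marker. No feature table accompanies the record, so the exact regulatory elements are not itemised. In pBabe-type vectors generally, the insert is transcribed from the Moloney murine leukemia virus 5′ LTR. The LTRs and packaging signal allow the vector genome to be packaged into replication-defective retrovirus when the plasmid is introduced into a packaging cell line, and this leads to stable integration in dividing target cells. The record does not state the copy number or the cloning method, and no epitope tag or reporter is listed.

The insert encodes FoxO1 with three lysine-to-alanine substitutions, K242A, K245A and K262A. These lysines surround Ser-253 and are known sites of acetylation. Replacing them with alanine removes the acetylatable side chains and their positive charge, so the protein can no longer be modified at these positions. The construct therefore lets researchers test how acetylation state affects FoxO1 behaviour, including any interplay with the neighbouring Ser-253 site. The associated work examined how the deacetylase SIRT2 regulates adipocyte differentiation through FoxO1 acetylation and deacetylation. This points to the construct's typical use: stable retroviral expression of the mutant in cultured cells, such as adipocyte precursors, for comparison with wild-type FoxO1 or other acetylation-site variants.
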