>Addgene plasmid #66164 | FoxO1 KA | addgene partial sequence | sequence record 152780 | pBABE5 5'-CTTTATCCAGCCCTCAC-3'
GCGCCTCAGGTGGTGGAGACCGACCCGGACTTCGAGCCGCTGCCCCGGCAGCGTTCCTGTACCTGGCCGC
TGCCCAGGCCGGAGTTTAACCAGTCCAACTCGACCACCTCCAGTCCGGCGCCGTCGGGCGGCGCGGCCGC
CAACCCCGACGCCGCGGCGAGCCTGGCCTCGGCGTCCGCTGTCAGCACCGACTTTATGAGCAACCTGAGC
CTGCTGGAGGAGAGTGAGGACTTCGCGCGGGCGCCAGGCTGCGTGGCCGTGGCGGCGGCGGCTGCGGCCA
GCAGGGGCCTGTGCGGGGACTTCCAGGGCCCCGAGGCGGGCTGCGTGCACCCAGCGCCGCCACAGCCCCC
ACCGACCGGGCCGCTGTCGCAGCCCCCACCCGTGCCTCCCTCCGCTGCCGCCGCCGCGGGGCCACTCGCG
GGACAGCCGCGCAAGACCAGCTCGTCGCGCCGCAACGCGTGGGGCAACCTGTCGTACGCCGACCTCATCA
CCAAGGCCATCGAGAGCTCAGCCGAGAAGAGGCTCACCCTGTCGCAGATCTACGAGTGGATGGTGAAGAG
CGTGCCCTACTTCAAGGATAAGGGCGACAGCAACAGCTCGGCGGGCTGGAAGAATTCAATTCGTCATAAT
CTGTCCCTTCACAGCAAGTTTATTCGAGTGCAGAATGAAGGAACTGGAAAGAGTTCTTGGTGGATGCTCA
ATCCA
