>Addgene plasmid #66164 | FoxO1 KA | addgene partial sequence | sequence record 152784 | pBABE3 5'-ACCCTAACTGACACACATTCC-3'
ATTCCTACGTACCACCACACTGGGATCCTCAGCCTGACACCCAGCTATGTGTCGTTGTCTTGACACTGTG
TGGGAAGCTTTGGTTGGGCAACACATTATCAAAGTTAAAATCCAAGGTATCTCCATCCATGAGGTCATTC
CGAATGATGGACTCCATGTCACAGTCCAAGCGCTCAATAAACATGCCATCCAAGTCACTTGGGAGCTTCT
CCTGGTGGAGGACACCCATCCTACCATAGCCATTGCAGCTGCTCACCGAGGAGTAGCTGCCCAGGGCACT
CATCTGCATGGGGTGGGACAGAGGCACTTGTAAAGGTGTCTTCACGGGGGTCAAGCGGTTCATGGCAGAT
GTGTGAGGCATGGTGTTCACCACATGGGGCAGGGTACGGCCGTTGACCGAAGCCGTTTGCTGTGCATGTC
CAGGGTGGGTGTGGGAGCTGGGGTTCATCATTTTGTTATGAGATGCCTGGCTGCCATACGCTGGCATGAC
CGAATTAGGGCCCATCATTACATTTTGGCCCAGGACCCGACTGTTGGGTTGGGCCACTCCGGGATCAACC
GGTGACATAATGTCATTGTGGGGAGGAGAGTCAGAAGTCAACAACTCTTTCAAGAGTCCTGGGGCACAGT
TATACTGGTTCAATCCTCCGTAACTTGATTTGCTGTCCTGAAGTGTCTGCATAGGCATCTGGGGCAAAGG
GCTCATGCTGGATTGGCCGTATGTGTACTTTGAGTAGTTTGGACTGGGTGAATTTAGACTGGTGTTTGGC
GGTGCAAA
