>Addgene plasmid #66164 | FoxO1 KA | addgene partial sequence | sequence record 153706 | mFOXO1-R 5'-TGCTCATAAAGTCGGTGCTG-3'
CGCGGCGTCGGGGTTGGCGGCCGCGCCGCCCGACGGCGCCGGACTGGAGGTGGTCGAGTTGGACTGGTTA
AACTCCGGCCTGGGCAGCGGCCAGGTACAGGAACGCTGCCGGGGCAGCGGCTCGAAGTCCGGGTCGGTCT
CCACCACCTGAGGCGCCTCGGCCATGGGGATCCGGCCGGCGCCTAGAGAAGGAGTGAGGGCTGGATAAAG
GGAGGATCGAGGCGGGGTCGAACGAGGAGGTTCAAGGGGGAGAGACGGGGCGGATGGAGGAAGAGGAGGC
GGAGGCTTAGGGTGTACAAAGGGCTTGACCCAGGGAGGGGGGTCAAAAGCCAAGGCTTCCCAGGTCACGA
TGTAGGGGACCTGGTCTGGGTGTCCATGCGGGCCAGGTGAAAAGACCTTGATCTTAACCTGGGTGATGAG
GTCTCGGTTAAAGGTGCCGTCTCGCGGCCATCCGACGTTAAAGGTTGGCCATTCTGCAGAGCAGAAGGTA
ACCCAACGTCTCTTCTTGACATCTACCGACTGGTTGTGAGCGATCCGCTCGACATCTTTCCAGTGACCTA
AGGTCAAACTTAAGGGAGTGGTAACAGTCTGGCCCTAATTTTCAGACAAATACAGAAACACAGTCAGACA
GAGACAACACAGAACGATGCTGCAGCGCTGCAGCAGACAAGACGCGCGGCTTCGGTTCCAAACCGAAAAG
CAAAAATTCAGACGGAGGCGGGAACTGTTTTAGGTTCTCGTCTCCTACCAGAACCACATATCCTGACGG
