>Addgene plasmid #66164 | FoxO1 KA | addgene partial sequence | sequence record 153709 | mFoxo1-F 5'-aaggccatcgagagctcag-3'
ATCTACGAGTGGATGGTGAAGAGCGTGCCCTACTTCAAGGATAAGGGCGACAGCAACAGCTCGGCGGGCT
GGAAGAATTCAATTCGTCATAATCTGTCCCTTCACAGCAAGTTTATTCGAGTGCAGAATGAAGGAACTGG
AAAGAGTTCTTGGTGGATGCTCAATCCAGAGGGAGGCGCGAGCGGAGCATCACCCCGGAGAAGAGCTGCG
TCCATGGACAACAACAGTAAATTTGCTGCGAGCCGAGGGCGGGCTGCTAAGAAAAAAGCATCTCTCCAGT
CTGGGCAAGAGGGTCCTGGAGACAGCCCTGGGTCTCAGTTTTCTAAGTGGCCTGCGAGTCCTGGGTCCCA
CAGCAACGATGACTTTGATAACTGGAGTACATTTCGTCCTCGAACCAGCTCAAATGCTAGTACCATCAGT
GGGAGACTTTCTCCCATCATGACAGAGCAGGATGACCTGGGAGATGGGGACGTGCATTCCCTGGTGTATC
CACCCTCTGCTGCCAAGATGGCGTCTACGCTGCCCAGTCTGTCTGAAATCAGCAATCCAGAAAACATGGA
GAACCTTCTGGATAATCTCAACCTTCTCTCGTCCCCAACATCTTTAACTGTGTCCACCCAGTCCTCGCCT
GGCAGCATGATGCAGCAGACACCATGCTATTCGTTTGCACCGCCAAACACCAGTCTAAATTCACCCAGTC
CAAACTACTCAAAGTACACATACGGCCAATCCAGCATGAGCCCTTTGCCCCAGATGCCTATGCAGACACT
TCAGGACAGCAAATCAAGTTACGGAGGATTGAACCAGTATAACTGTGCCCCAGGACTCTTGAAAGAGTTG
TTGACTTCTGACTCTCC
